Addgene plasmid #112288: pLL3.7-EF-EYFP-YAP1_Y3F-PolyA
Purpose: Fluorescently labels human YAP1-2gamma isoform (504 aa) Y3F mutant _ tyrosines 341, 357 and 394 corresponding to tyrosines 391, 407 and 444 in this isoform
Depositing lab: Erik Sahai. Depositing organization: Francis Crick Institute. Publication: Quantitative Analysis Reveals that Actin and Src-Family Kinases Regulate Nuclear YAP1 and Its Export. Ege N, Dowbaj AM, Jiang M, Howell M, Hooper S, Foster C, Jenkins RP, Sahai E. Cell Syst. 2018 Jun 27;6(6):692-708.e13. doi: 10.1016/j.cels.2018.05.006. Epub 2018 Jun 18. PubMed 29909276.
Backbone
  Vector backbone: pLentilox3.7
  Backbone size w/o insert (bp): 7484
  Vector type: Lentiviral
Growth in bacteria
  Bacterial resistance: Ampicillin, 100 μg/mL
  Growth temperature: 37°C
  Growth strain: NEB Stable
  Copy number: High Copy
Gene/Insert
  Gene/Insert name: EYFP-YAP1
  Species: H. sapiens (human)
  Insert size (bp): 2462
  Mutation: 3 Tyrosines (341, 357 and 394 corresponding to tyrosines 391, 407 and 444 in human YAP1-2gamma) to Phenylalanine
  Entrez Gene: YAP1 (a.k.a. COB1, YAP, YAP-1, YAP2, YAP65, YKI)
  Promoter: EF-1 alpha
  Cloning method: Gibson Cloning
Terms and licenses: Academic/Nonprofit Terms; Industry Terms: Not Available to Industry
Depositor comments: The human YAP1-2gamma isoform, which is 504 amino acids long is described in (Gaffney et al., 2012)
How to cite: pLL3.7-EF-EYFP-YAP1_Y3F-PolyA was a gift from Erik Sahai (Addgene plasmid # 112288 ; http://n2t.net/addgene:112288 ; RRID:Addgene_112288)
