[The description below was written by a language model from this plasmid's Addgene catalogue record and pLannotate feature annotations shown in this document.]
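Description:
pLL3.7-EF-EYFP-YAP1_Y3F-PolyA is a lentiviral transfer plasmid built on the pLentilox3.7 backbone for expressing a fluorescently tagged, phosphorylation-site mutant of human YAP1 in mammalian cells. It is propagated in E. coli through a high-copy ColE1/pUC-type origin with ampicillin selection (AmpR). The sequenced record is about 10 kb. The viral portion has a CMV enhancer/promoter fused to a truncated HIV-1 5' LTR, which drives genomic RNA production in packaging cells. This is followed by the Ψ packaging signal with a gag fragment, the Rev response element for Rev-dependent nuclear export, and the cPPT/CTS. Downstream of the cargo lie a WPRE, a nef-derived fragment and a second truncated LTR that closes the vector genome.

The payload is driven by the constitutive EF-1α promoter and encodes EYFP fused to the N-terminus of the 504-amino-acid YAP1-2gamma isoform. The YAP1 coding sequence is flanked by attB1 and attB2 sites, which are remnants of Gateway recombination, although the record lists Gibson cloning as the assembly method. The Y3F mutant replaces three tyrosines with phenylalanine: residues 391, 407 and 444 in this isoform, equivalent to 341, 357 and 394 in the commonly used numbering. An SV40 poly(A) signal follows the fusion, along with short SV40 large T fragments that probably belong to the same SV40-derived segment. The whole promoter–fusion–polyA cassette sits between two loxP sites inherited from the backbone, both annotated in the same orientation, which in principle would permit Cre-mediated excision. The internal polyadenylation signal lies upstream of the WPRE and 3' LTR. The associated study concerns regulation of nuclear YAP1 and its export by actin and Src-family kinases, so the construct suits live imaging of YAP1 localisation when these tyrosines cannot be phosphorylated.
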