Features (pLannotate 1.2.2; 28 found; start..end, strand, type, name):
      1..380     +  enhancer       CMV enhancer: human cytomegalovirus immediate early enhancer
    381..580     +  promoter       CMV promoter: human cytomegalovirus (CMV) immediate early promoter
    598..778     +  LTR            5' LTR (truncated): truncated 5' long terminal repeat (LTR) from HIV-1
    825..950     +  misc_feature   HIV-1 Ψ: packaging signal of human immunodeficiency virus type 1
    934..1272    +  CDS            HIV-1 gag (fragment): gag protein from human immunodeficiency virus 1; gag
   1447..1680    +  misc_feature   RRE: The Rev response element (RRE) of HIV-1 allows for Rev-dependent mRNA export from the nucleus to the cytoplasm.
   2057..2157    +  CDS            Rev (fragment): human immunodeficiency virus 1 (HIV-1) Rev protein; rev; enhances nuclear export of unspliced and incompletely spliced viral mRNAs
   2207..2324    +  misc_feature   cPPT/CTS: central polypurine tract and central termination sequence of HIV-1
   2394..2421    -  misc_feature   MCS (fragment): pBluescript multiple cloning site
   2456..2489    +  protein_bind   loxP: Cre-mediated recombination occurs in the 8-bp core sequence (GCATACAT). Cre recombinase
   2553..3731    +  promoter       EF-1α promoter: strong constitutive promoter for human elongation factor EF-1α
   3817..4533    +  CDS            EYFP: EYFP is a basic (constitutively fluorescent) green/yellow fluorescent protein published in 1996, derived from Aequorea victoria. It is reported to be a very rapidly-maturing weak dimer with high acid sensitivity.
   4543..4567    +  protein_bind   attB1: mutant version of attB; recombination site for the Gateway® BP reaction BP Clonase™
   4567..6078    +  CDS            YAP1: YAP1_HUMAN - Also known as YAP65. Experimental evidence at protein level: Swiss-Prot protein existence level 1. [Isoform 3]: Activates the C-terminal fragment (CTF) of ERBB4 (isoform 3). From Homo sapiens (Human).
   6083..6107    -  protein_bind   attB2: mutant version of attB; recombination site for the Gateway® BP reaction BP Clonase™
   6178..6262    +  CDS            large T antigen (fragment): large T antigen from SV40 (simian virus 40)
   6311..6393    +  CDS            large T antigen (fragment): large T antigen from SV40 (simian virus 40)
   6416..6497    +  polyA_signal   SV40 poly(A) signal: SV40 polyadenylation signal
   6555..6588    +  protein_bind   loxP: Cre-mediated recombination occurs in the 8-bp core sequence (GCATACAT). Cre recombinase
   6621..6644    +  misc_feature   MCS (fragment): pBluescript multiple cloning site
   6644..7232    +  misc_feature   WPRE: woodchuck hepatitis virus posttranscriptional regulatory element
   7233..7252    +  misc_feature   MCS (fragment): pBluescript multiple cloning site
   7254..7754    +  CDS            nef (fragment): NEF_HV1LA - Experimental evidence at protein level: Swiss-Prot protein existence level 1. Extracellular Nef protein targets CD4(+) T-lymphocytes for apoptosis by interacting with CXCR4 surface receptors. From Human immunodeficiency virus type 1 group M subtype B (isolate Lai) (HIV-1).
   7761..7941    +  LTR            5' LTR (truncated): truncated 5' long terminal repeat (LTR) from HIV-1
   8003..8591    -  rep_origin     ori: high-copy-number ColE1/pMB1/pBR322/pUC origin of replication
   8762..9622    -  CDS            AmpR: β-lactamase; bla; confers resistance to ampicillin, carbenicillin, and related antibiotics
   9623..9727    -  promoter       AmpR promoter: bla
   9786..9838    -  misc_feature   bom (fragment): basis of mobility region from pBR322
>Addgene plasmid #112288 | pLL3.7-EF-EYFP-YAP1_Y3F-PolyA | addgene full sequence | sequence record 213531 | Addgene NGS Result
GACATTGATTATTGACTAGTTATTAATAGTAATCAATTACGGGGTCATTAGTTCATAGCCCATATATGGA
GTTCCGCGTTACATAACTTACGGTAAATGGCCCGCCTGGCTGACCGCCCAACGACCCCCGCCCATTGACG
TCAATAATGACGTATGTTCCCATAGTAACGCCAATAGGGACTTTCCATTGACGTCAATGGGTGGAGTATT
TACGGTAAACTGCCCACTTGGCAGTACATCAAGTGTATCATATGCCAAGTACGCCCCCTATTGACGTCAA
TGACGGTAAATGGCCCGCCTGGCATTATGCCCAGTACATGACCTTATGGGACTTTCCTACTTGGCAGTAC
ATCTACGTATTAGTCATCGCTATTACCATGGTGATGCGGTTTTGGCAGTACATCAATGGGCGTGGATAGC
GGTTTGACTCACGGGGATTTCCAAGTCTCCACCCCATTGACGTCAATGGGAGTTTGTTTTGGCACCAAAA
TCAACGGGACTTTCCAAAATGTCGTAACAACTCCGCCCCATTGACGCAAATGGGCGGTAGGCGTGTACGG
TGGGAGGTCTATATAAGCAGCGCGTTTTGCCTGTACTGGGTCTCTCTGGTTAGACCAGATCTGAGCCTGG
GAGCTCTCTGGCTAACTAGGGAACCCACTGCTTAAGCCTCAATAAAGCTTGCCTTGAGTGCTTCAAGTAG
TGTGTGCCCGTCTGTTGTGTGACTCTGGTAACTAGAGATCCCTCAGACCCTTTTAGTCAGTGTGGAAAAT
CTCTAGCAGTGGCGCCCGAACAGGGACTTGAAAGCGAAAGGGAAACCAGAGGAGCTCTCTCGACGCAGGA
CTCGGCTTGCTGAAGCGCGCACGGCAAGAGGCGAGGGGCGGCGACTGGTGAGTACGCCAAAAATTTTGAC
TAGCGGAGGCTAGAAGGAGAGAGATGGGTGCGAGAGCGTCAGTATTAAGCGGGGGAGAATTAGATCGCGA
TGGGAAAAAATTCGGTTAAGGCCAGGGGGAAAGAAAAAATATAAATTAAAACATATAGTATGGGCAAGCA
GGGAGCTAGAACGATTCGCAGTTAATCCTGGCCTGTTAGAAACATCAGAAGGCTGTAGACAAATACTGGG
ACAGCTACAACCATCCCTTCAGACAGGATCAGAAGAACTTAGATCATTATATAATACAGTAGCAACCCTC
TATTGTGTGCATCAAAGGATAGAGATAAAAGACACCAAGGAAGCTTTAGACAAGATAGAGGAAGAGCAAA
ACAAAAGTAAGACCACCGCACAGCAAGCGGCCGGCCGCTGATCTTCAGACCTGGAGGAGGAGATATGAGG
GACAATTGGAGAAGTGAATTATATAAATATAAAGTAGTAAAAATTGAACCATTAGGAGTAGCACCCACCA
AGGCAAAGAGAAGAGTGGTGCAGAGAGAAAAAAGAGCAGTGGGAATAGGAGCTTTGTTCCTTGGGTTCTT
GGGAGCAGCAGGAAGCACTATGGGCGCAGCGTCAATGACGCTGACGGTACAGGCCAGACAATTATTGTCT
GGTATAGTGCAGCAGCAGAACAATTTGCTGAGGGCTATTGAGGCGCAACAGCATCTGTTGCAACTCACAG
TCTGGGGCATCAAGCAGCTCCAGGCAAGAATCCTGGCTGTGGAAAGATACCTAAAGGATCAACAGCTCCT
GGGGATTTGGGGTTGCTCTGGAAAACTCATTTGCACCACTGCTGTGCCTTGGAATGCTAGTTGGAGTAAT
AAATCTCTGGAACAGATTTGGAATCACACGACCTGGATGGAGTGGGACAGAGAAATTAACAATTACACAA
GCTTAATACACTCCTTAATTGAAGAATCGCAAAACCAGCAAGAAAAGAATGAACAAGAATTATTGGAATT
AGATAAATGGGCAAGTTTGTGGAATTGGTTTAACATAACAAATTGGCTGTGGTATATAAAATTATTCATA
ATGATAGTAGGAGGCTTGGTAGGTTTAAGAATAGTTTTTGCTGTACTTTCTATAGTGAATAGAGTTAGGC
AGGGATATTCACCATTATCGTTTCAGACCCACCTCCCAACCCCGAGGGGACCCGACAGGCCCGAAGGAAT
AGAAGAAGAAGGTGGAGAGAGAGACAGAGACAGATCCATTCGATTAGTGAACGGATCGGCACTGCGTGCG
CCAATTCTGCAGACAAATGGCAGTATTCATCCACAATTTTAAAAGAAAAGGGGGGATTGGGGGGTACAGT
GCAGGGGAAAGAATAGTAGACATAATAGCAACAGACATACAAACTAAAGAATTACAAAAACAAATTACAA
AAATTCAAAATTTTCGGGTTTATTACAGGGACAGCAGAGATCCAGTTTGGTTAGTACCGGGCCCGCTCTA
GAACGCGCGGTGACCCTCGAGGTCGACGGTATCGATAAGCTCGCTTCACGAGATTCCAGCAGGTCGAGGG
ACCTAATAACTTCGTATAGCATACATTATACGAAGTTATATTAAGGGTTCCAAGCTTAAGCGGCCGGCCG
CGTGGATAACCGTATTACCGCCATAATCGTGAGGCTCCGGTGCCCGTCAGTGGGCAGAGCGCACATCGCC
CACAGTCCCCGAGAAGTTGGGGGGAGGGGTCGGCAATTGAACCGGTGCCTAGAGAAGGTGGCGCGGGGTA
AACTGGGAAAGTGATGTCGTGTACTGGCTCCGCCTTTTTCCCGAGGGTGGGGGAGAACCGTATATAAGTG
CAGTAGTCGCCGTGAACGTTCTTTTTCGCAACGGGTTTGCCGCCAGAACACAGGTAAGTGCCGTGTGTGG
TTCCCGCGGGCCTGGCCTCTTTACGGGTTATGGCCCTTGCGTGCCTTGAATTACTTCCACCTGGCTGCAG
TACGTGATTCTTGATCCCGAGCTTCGGGTTGGAAGTGGGTGGGAGAGTTCGAGGCCTTGCGCTTAAGGAG
CCCCTTCGCCTCGTGCTTGAGTTGAGGCCTGGCCTGGGCGCTGGGGCCGCCGCGTGCGAATCTGGTGGCA
CCTTCGCGCCTGTCTCGCTGCTTTCGATAAGTCTCTAGCCATTTAAAATTTTTGATGACCTGCTGCGACG
CTTTTTTTCTGGCAAGATAGTCTTGTAAATGCGGGCCAAGATCTGCACACTGGTATTTCGGTTTTTGGGG
CCGCGGGCGGCGACGGGGCCCGTGCGTCCCAGCGCACATGTTCGGCGAGGCGGGGCCTGCGAGCGCGGCC
ACCGAGAATCGGACGGGGGTAGTCTCAAGCTGGCCGGCCTGCTCTGGTGCCTGGCCTCGCGCCGCCGTGT
ATCGCCCCGCCCTGGGCGGCAAGGCTGGCCCGGTCGGCACCAGTTGCGTGAGCGGAAAGATGGCCGCTTC
CCGGCCCTGCTGCAGGGAGCTCAAAATGGAGGACGCGGCGCTCGGGAGAGCGGGCGGGTGAGTCACCCAC
ACAAAGGAAAAGGGCCTTTCCGTCCTCAGCCGTCGCTTCATGTGACTCCACGGAGTACCGGGCGCCGTCC
AGGCACCTCGATTAGTTCTCGAGCTTTTGGAGTACGTCGTCTTTAGGTTGGGGGGAGGGGTTTTATGCGA
TGGAGTTTCCCCACACTGAGTGGGTGGAGACTGAAGTTAGGCCAGCTTGGCACTTGATGTAATTCTCCTT
GGAATTTGCCCTTTTTGAGTTTGGATCTTGGTTCATTCTCAAGCCTCAGACAGTGGTTCAAAGTTTTTTT
CTTCCATTTCAGGTGTCGTGAGGAATTAGCTTGCTTACATTTGCTTCTGACACAACTGTGTTCACTAGCA
ACCTCAAACAGACAGCTAGCGCTACCGGTCGCCACCATGGTGAGCAAGGGCGAGGAGCTGTTCACCGGGG
TGGTGCCCATCCTGGTCGAGCTGGACGGCGACGTAAACGGCCACAAGTTCAGCGTGTCCGGCGAGGGCGA
GGGCGATGCCACCTACGGCAAGCTGACCCTGAAGTTCATCTGCACCACCGGCAAGCTGCCCGTGCCCTGG
CCCACCCTCGTGACCACCTTCGGCTACGGCCTGCAGTGCTTCGCCCGCTACCCCGACCACATGAAGCAGC
ACGACTTCTTCAAGTCCGCCATGCCCGAAGGCTACGTCCAGGAGCGCACCATCTTCTTCAAGGACGACGG
CAACTACAAGACCCGCGCCGAGGTGAAGTTCGAGGGCGACACCCTGGTGAACCGCATCGAGCTGAAGGGC
ATCGACTTCAAGGAGGACGGCAACATCCTGGGGCACAAGCTGGAGTACAACTACAACAGCCACAACGTCT
ATATCATGGCCGACAAGCAGAAGAACGGCATCAAGGTGAACTTCAAGATCCGCCACAACATCGAGGACGG
CAGCGTGCAGCTCGCCGACCACTACCAGCAGAACACCCCCATCGGCGACGGCCCCGTGCTGCTGCCCGAC
AACCACTACCTGAGCTACCAGTCCGCCCTGAGCAAAGACCCCAACGAGAAGCGCGATCACATGGTCCTGC
TGGAGTTCGTGACCGCCGCCGGGATCACTCTCGGCATGGACGAGCTGTACAAGTCCGGATCAACAAGTTT
GTACAAAAAAGCAGGCTTGGATCCCGGGCAGCAGCCGCCGCCTCAACCGGCCCCCCAGGGCCAAGGGCAG
CCGCCTTCGCAGCCCCCGCAGGGGCAGGGCCCGCCGTCCGGACCCGGGCAACCGGCACCCGCGGCGACCC
AGGCGGCGCCGCAGGCACCCCCCGCCGGGCATCAGATCGTGCACGTCCGCGGGGACTCGGAGACCGACCT
GGAGGCGCTCTTCAACGCCGTCATGAACCCCAAGACGGCCAACGTGCCCCAGACCGTGCCCATGAGGCTC
CGGAAGCTGCCCGACTCCTTCTTCAAGCCGCCGGAGCCCAAATCCCACTCCCGACAGGCCAGTACTGATG
CAGGCACTGCAGGAGCCCTGACTCCACAGCATGTTCGAGCTCATTCCTCTCCAGCTTCTCTGCAGTTGGG
AGCTGTTTCTCCTGGGACACTGACCCCCACTGGAGTAGTCTCTGGCCCAGCAGCTACACCCACAGCTCAG
CATCTTCGACAGTCTTCTTTTGAGATACCTGATGATGTACCTCTGCCAGCAGGTTGGGAGATGGCAAAGA
CATCTTCTGGTCAGAGATACTTCTTAAATCACATCGATCAGACAACAACATGGCAGGACCCCAGGAAGGC
CATGCTGTCCCAGATGAACGTCACAGCCCCCACCAGTCCACCAGTGCAGCAGAATATGATGAACTCGGCT
TCAGGTCCTCTTCCTGATGGATGGGAACAAGCCATGACTCAGGATGGAGAAATTTACTATATAAACCATA
AGAACAAGACCACCTCTTGGCTAGACCCAAGGCTTGACCCTCGTTTTGCCATGAACCAGAGAATCAGTCA
GAGTGCTCCAGTGAAACAGCCACCACCCCTGGCTCCCCAGAGCCCACAGGGAGGCGTCATGGGTGGCAGC
AACTCCAACCAGCAGCAACAGATGCGACTGCAGCAACTGCAGATGGAGAAGGAGAGGCTGCGGCTGAAAC
AGCAAGAACTGCTTCGGCAGGCAATGCGGAATATCAATCCCAGCACAGCAAATTCTCCAAAATGTCAGGA
GTTAGCCCTGCGTAGCCAGTTACCAACACTGGAGCAGGATGGTGGGACTCAAAATCCAGTGTCTTCTCCC
GGGATGTCTCAGGAATTGAGAACAATGACGACCAATAGCTCAGATCCTTTCCTTAACAGTGGCACCTTCC
ACTCTCGAGATGAGAGTACAGACAGTGGACTAAGCATGAGCAGCTTCAGTGTCCCTCGAACCCCAGATGA
CTTCCTGAACAGTGTGGATGAGATGGATACAGGTGATACTATCAACCAAAGCACCCTGCCCTCACAGCAG
AACCGTTTCCCAGACTTCCTTGAAGCCATTCCTGGGACAAATGTGGACCTTGGAACACTGGAAGGAGATG
GAATGAACATAGAAGGAGAGGAGCTGATGCCAAGTCTGCAGGAAGCTTTGAGTTCTGACATCCTTAATGA
CATGGAGTCTGTTTTGGCTGCCACCAAGCTAGATAAAGAAAGCTTTCTTACATGGTTATAGGACCCAGCT
TTCTTGTACAAAGTGGTTGATCCACCGGATCTAGATAACTGATCATAATCAGCCATACCACATTTGGATC
CACCGGATCTAGATAACTGATCATAATCAGCCATACCACATTTGTAGAGGTTTTACTTGCTTTAAAAAAC
CTCCCACACCTCCCCCTGAACCTGAAACATAAAATGAATGCAATTGTTGTTGTTGGCCGCGGATCCGTTT
AAACGAATTCATCATAATCAGCCATACCACATTTGTAGAGGTTTTACTTGCTTTAAAAAACCTCCCACAC
CTCCCCCTGAACCTGAAACATAAAATGAATGCAATTGTTGTTGTTAACTTGTTTATTGCAGCTTATAATG
GTTACAAATAAAGCAATAGCATCACAAATTTCACAAATAAAGCATTTTTTTCACTGCATTCTAGTTGTGG
TTTGTCCAAACTCATCAATGTATCCCAATTCGTCGAGGGACCTAATAACTTCGTATAGCATACATTATAC
GAAGTTATACATGTTTAAGGGTTCCGGTTCCACTAGGTACAATTCGATATCAAGCTTATCGATAATCAAC
CTCTGGATTACAAAATTTGTGAAAGATTGACTGGTATTCTTAACTATGTTGCTCCTTTTACGCTATGTGG
ATACGCTGCTTTAATGCCTTTGTATCATGCTATTGCTTCCCGTATGGCTTTCATTTTCTCCTCCTTGTAT
AAATCCTGGTTGCTGTCTCTTTATGAGGAGTTGTGGCCCGTTGTCAGGCAACGTGGCGTGGTGTGCACTG
TGTTTGCTGACGCAACCCCCACTGGTTGGGGCATTGCCACCACCTGTCAGCTCCTTTCCGGGACTTTCGC
TTTCCCCCTCCCTATTGCCACGGCGGAACTCATCGCCGCCTGCCTTGCCCGCTGCTGGACAGGGGCTCGG
CTGTTGGGCACTGACAATTCCGTGGTGTTGTCGGGGAAATCATCGTCCTTTCCTTGGCTGCTCGCCTGTG
TTGCCACCTGGATTCTGCGCGGGACGTCCTTCTGCTACGTCCCTTCGGCCCTCAATCCAGCGGACCTTCC
TTCCCGCGGCCTGCTGCCGGCTCTGCGGCCTCTTCCGCGTCTTCGCCTTCGCCCTCAGACGAGTCGGATC
TCCCTTTGGGCCGCCTCCCCGCATCGATACCGTCGACCTCGATCGAGACCTAGAAAAACATGGAGCAATC
ACAAGTAGCAATACAGCAGCTACCAATGCTGATTGTGCCTGGCTAGAAGCACAAGAGGAGGAGGAGGTGG
GTTTTCCAGTCACACCTCAGGTACCTTTAAGACCAATGACTTACAAGGCAGCTGTAGATCTTAGCCACTT
TTTAAAAGAAAAGGGGGGACTGGAAGGGCTAATTCACTCCCAACGAAGACAAGATATCCTTGATCTGTGG
ATCTACCACACACAAGGCTACTTCCCTGATTGGCAGAACTACACACCAGGGCCAGGGATCAGATATCCAC
TGACCTTTGGATGGTGCTACAAGCTAGTACCAGTTGAGCAAGAGAAGGTAGAAGAAGCCAATGAAGGAGA
GAACACCCGCTTGTTACACCCTGTGAGCCTGCATGGGATGGATGACCCGGAGAGAGAAGTATTAGAGTGG
AGGTTTGACAGCCGCCTAGCATTTCATCACATGGCCCGAGAGCTGCATCCGGACTGTACTGGGTCTCTCT
GGTTAGACCAGATCTGAGCCTGGGAGCTCTCTGGCTAACTAGGGAACCCACTGCTTAAGCCTCAATAAAG
CTTGCCTTGAGTGCTTCAAGTAGTGTGTGCCCGTCTGTTGTGTGACTCTGGTAACTAGAGATCCCTCAGA
CCCTTTTAGTCAGTGTGGAAAATCTCTAGCAGCATGTGAGCAAAAGGCCAGCAAAAGGCCAGGAACCGTA
AAAAGGCCGCGTTGCTGGCGTTTTTCCATAGGCTCCGCCCCCCTGACGAGCATCACAAAAATCGACGCTC
AAGTCAGAGGTGGCGAAACCCGACAGGACTATAAAGATACCAGGCGTTTCCCCCTGGAAGCTCCCTCGTG
CGCTCTCCTGTTCCGACCCTGCCGCTTACCGGATACCTGTCCGCCTTTCTCCCTTCGGGAAGCGTGGCGC
TTTCTCATAGCTCACGCTGTAGGTATCTCAGTTCGGTGTAGGTCGTTCGCTCCAAGCTGGGCTGTGTGCA
CGAACCCCCCGTTCAGCCCGACCGCTGCGCCTTATCCGGTAACTATCGTCTTGAGTCCAACCCGGTAAGA
CACGACTTATCGCCACTGGCAGCAGCCACTGGTAACAGGATTAGCAGAGCGAGGTATGTAGGCGGTGCTA
CAGAGTTCTTGAAGTGGTGGCCTAACTACGGCTACACTAGAAGAACAGTATTTGGTATCTGCGCTCTGCT
GAAGCCAGTTACCTTCGGAAAAAGAGTTGGTAGCTCTTGATCCGGCAAACAAACCACCGCTGGTAGCGGT
GGTTTTTTTGTTTGCAAGCAGCAGATTACGCGCAGAAAAAAAGGATCTCAAGAAGATCCTTTGATCTTTT
CTACGGGGTCTGACGCTCAGTGGAACGAAAACTCACGTTAAGGGATTTTGGTCATGAGATTATCAAAAAG
GATCTTCACCTAGATCCTTTTAAATTAAAAATGAAGTTTTAAATCAATCTAAAGTATATATGAGTAAACT
TGGTCTGACAGTTACCAATGCTTAATCAGTGAGGCACCTATCTCAGCGATCTGTCTATTTCGTTCATCCA
TAGTTGCCTGACTCCCCGTCGTGTAGATAACTACGATACGGGAGGGCTTACCATCTGGCCCCAGTGCTGC
AATGATACCGCGAGACCCACGCTCACCGGCTCCAGATTTATCAGCAATAAACCAGCCAGCCGGAAGGGCC
GAGCGCAGAAGTGGTCCTGCAACTTTATCCGCCTCCATCCAGTCTATTAATTGTTGCCGGGAAGCTAGAG
TAAGTAGTTCGCCAGTTAATAGTTTGCGCAACGTTGTTGCCATTGCTACAGGCATCGTGGTGTCACGCTC
GTCGTTTGGTATGGCTTCATTCAGCTCCGGTTCCCAACGATCAAGGCGAGTTACATGATCCCCCATGTTG
TGCAAAAAAGCGGTTAGCTCCTTCGGTCCTCCGATCGTTGTCAGAAGTAAGTTGGCCGCAGTGTTATCAC
TCATGGTTATGGCAGCACTGCATAATTCTCTTACTGTCATGCCATCCGTAAGATGCTTTTCTGTGACTGG
TGAGTACTCAACCAAGTCATTCTGAGAATAGTGTATGCGGCGACCGAGTTGCTCTTGCCCGGCGTCAATA
CGGGATAATACCGCGCCACATAGCAGAACTTTAAAAGTGCTCATCATTGGAAAACGTTCTTCGGGGCGAA
AACTCTCAAGGATCTTACCGCTGTTGAGATCCAGTTCGATGTAACCCACTCGTGCACCCAACTGATCTTC
AGCATCTTTTACTTTCACCAGCGTTTCTGGGTGAGCAAAAACAGGAAGGCAAAATGCCGCAAAAAAGGGA
ATAAGGGCGACACGGAAATGTTGAATACTCATACTCTTCCTTTTTCAATATTATTGAAGCATTTATCAGG
GTTATTGTCTCATGAGCGGATACATATTTGAATGTATTTAGAAAAATAAACAAATAGGGGTTCCGCGCAC
ATTTCCCCGAAAAGTGCCACCTGACGTCGACGGATCGGGAGATCTCCCGATCCCCTATGGTGCACTCTCA
GTACAATCTGCTCTGATGCCGCATAGTTAAGCCAGTATCTGCTCCCTGCTTGTGTGTTGGAGGTCGCTGA
GTAGTGCGCGAGCAAAATTTAAGCTACAACAAGGCAAGGCTTGACCGACAATTGCATGAAGAATCTGCTT
AGGGTTAGGCGTTTTGCGCTGCTTCGCGATGTACGGGCCAGATATACGCGTT
